>Addgene plasmid #101373 | pDD2030 | addgene full sequence | sequence record 194117 | Addgene NGS Result
CGCCTCTCCCCGCGCGTTGGCCGATTCATTAATGCAGCTGGCACGACAGGTTTCCCGACTGGAAAGCGGG
CAGTGAGCGCAACGCAATTAATGTGAGTTAGCTCACTCATTAGGCACCCCAGGCTTTACACTTTATGCTT
CCGGCTCGTATGTTGTGTGGAATTGTGAGCGGATAACAATTTCACACAGGAAACAGCTATGACCATGATT
ACGCCAAGCTCGAAATTAACCCTCACTAAAGGGAACAAAAGCTGGTACCGGGCCCCCCCTCGAGGTCGAC
GGATCCTTATCGATTTTACCACATTTGTAGAGGTTTTACTTGCTTTAAAAAACCTCCCACACCTCCCCCT
GAACCTGAAACATAAAATGAATGCAATTGTTGTTGTTAACTTGTTTATTGCAGCTTATAATGGTTACAAA
TAAAGCAATAGCATCACAAATTTCACAAATAAAGCATTTTTTTCACTGCATTCTAGTTGTGGTTTGTCCA
AACTCATCAATGTATCTTATCATGTCTGCTCGAAGCGGCCGGCCGCCCCGACTCTAGATAATCATGAAGA
CTTTACTAGCCGCCAGCTTTTTCGAGGAGTTGCTTCAGCAACTCTTTACGAGTGATCTTACCGGTAACGT
TGCGTGGAATAGAATCGACGAAGCGGACGCCGCCACACAGATATTTGGTGTGAGACACGCGCTCGGCCAA
ATAGTCGTAGACCTCCTTAGCAGTGATCTCCTTGCCGGGTTGTTTCACCACAAAGGCGCTAGGCAACTCG
CCAGCTTCCAAGTCTGGGATACCCACGGCGGCCACGTCGCGGATACAAGGGTTCTTCAGCAAAATTTCTT
CCAGTTCGGCTGGTGCGACTTGAGAGCCTTTGTACTTAATCAATTCTTTGTAGCGATCGACCACATAGAA
GTGTTCGTCCTCATCATAGTAACCGAAGTCGCCGCTATGGAGCCAGCCATCATCATCAATGGCTTCTTTA
GTGGCCTCCACATTGTTCACGTAGCCTTTAGAGACCATAGGGCCCTTAATACACAATTCACCGACTTGAT
TTGGGCCCAGTGCTTTGCCGGTCTCACGGTCGGCGATCTTTGCAGCCATAAGAGGAGTCACGCGACCCAG
GCTACCAGACTTAAACTCGTCTCGCAAGCTATGGATGTTAGCAGAAGTGCTCTCAGTCAAACCAAAACCG
CAGCGGATACCAGGGAGGTTCAGACGCTTAGCAGCGACCTCGGCCACTTCTTTGGCCAAAGGAGCAGCGC
CACAGCACAGCTCACGCAAGCTGCTCAGATCATACTTGTCAACCAAAGGAGATTTGCTCAGGAACAAAAT
GACTGAAGGGACGTTGATCACGGAACGCACCTCGTAGTCTTGAATAGCCTTCAAGAAGGCTTCTTGGTCG
AAGCGACGAAACATGATGACACGCAAGCCGACCATGAAATAGCCCAGGGTAATAGAGAAACCAAAGGCGT
GAAAGAAAGGCAGATACACCAGCACAGTCACGCCAGGGATCAATTGAGTACCCACACGAGGGTCGAGAGC
GTGGATCAAACGCACACAGATATTCTGGTGAGTCTGCATGACACCTTTAGGCAAACCAGTGGTGCCGGAG
GAGCACAAAATAGCGGCCACTTGCTCGACTGGATCAAAATGCAAGGGCTTGAAATTAGCGATATTACCAT
CGCTGTAACGAGAGATGAAGTTAGGGAGGCTCTCACAGCCGTGGATGTTCTCGACGGTATCCAGAATAAT
GATGCGTTTGATGAAGTTAGTACGAGACTGGACTTCCAAGACCTTATTCAAGATGTTTTTGGTAGTAAAG
ACGATTTGAGGTTTGCTAATACCCATAACCTTACACAGCTCATCTGGGATGTAAGATTCATTCACAGGGG
CGACAATCATGCCGATGTACCAAGCAGCGATTACAGGAATAAAGAAGCGAGTGTTATTCTCAGCACAAAT
GCTCACCACATCGTTCATTTTGTACCCACAATTATGGAGGCTTTGGGCCAACAGCACAGTAGCTTCGAAA
AATTCTTTGTAGGAGAGGCTCTCGTCTCCCACGACGTCCACGAGTGCTTGAGGGAGGTGACTATGTTTAC
GCAGTGCTCGGAAGAGCATCTCACCAGCGGTGAGGTCTTCCAGTGGATGCAGTGGTTCTGGGCCGTAGAT
CACGTTCTTTTCGCGTTTCACCATGGTGGCTTTACCAACAGTACCGGAATGCCAAGCTTGATAGTGGGTT
TGCTGGCCTTGCGTTGCCATGGATGCTACCTAGGCAAGTCCAGATATATAATCCGGGCGTGAGAAACAGA
AACGGCCAATAACCCATGTTTTTCGAAAACCACCACACACCTTAACACAAATCATGTACACCTGGTATTA
CTATGATTACCACATCTTATAGCATTTCAAAGATAAGGGTGCCTTACGGGCCGCCCGAAACAAGTGGGCG
GGCGCTACTCACTGTTTATAAGTCAGCCGGACCAAGCTGCTGCTCTTGGGGACGTGACTGCTTCGTGGCG
CAGCTGCCTATCGAATTCCTGCAGCCCGGGCTCGAGATCTGCGATCTAAGTAAGCTTGGCATTCCGGTAC
TGTTGGTAAAGCCACCATGGTAAAGCGTGAGAAAAATGTCATCTATGGCCCTGAGCCTCTCCATCCTTTG
GAGGATTTGACTGCCGGCGAAATGCTGTTTCGTGCTCTCCGCAAGCACTCTCATTTGCCTCAAGCCTTGG
TCGATGTGGTCGGCGATGAATCTTTGAGCTACAAGGAGTTTTTTGAGGCAACCGTCTTGCTGGCTCAGTC
CCTCCACAATTGTGGCTACAAGATGAACGACGTCGTTAGTATCTGTGCTGAAAACAATACCCGTTTCTTC
ATTCCAGTCATCGCCGCATGGTATATCGGTATGATCGTGGCTCCAGTCAACGAGAGCTACATTCCCGACG
AACTGTGTAAAGTCATGGGTATCTCTAAGCCACAGATTGTCTTCACCACTAAGAATATTCTGAACAAAGT
CCTGGAAGTCCAAAGCCGCACCAACTTTATTAAGCGTATCATCATCTTGGACACTGTGGAGAATATTCAC
GGTTGCGAATCTTTGCCTAATTTCATCTCTCGCTATTCAGACGGCAACATCGCAAACTTTAAACCACTCC
ACTTCGACCCTGTGGAACAAGTTGCGGCCATTCTGTGTAGCAGCGGTACTACTGGACTCCCAAAGGGAGT
CATGCAGACCCATCAAAACATTTGCGTGCGTCTGATCCATGCTCTCGATCCACGCTACGGCACTCAGCTG
ATTCCTGGTGTCACCGTCTTGGTCTACTTGCCTTTCTTCCATGCTTTCGGCTTTCATATTACTTTGGGTT
ACTTTATGGTCGGTCTCCGCGTGATTATGTTCCGCCGTTTTGATCAGGAGGCTTTCTTGAAAGCCATCCA
AGATTATGAAGTCCGCAGTGTCATCAACGTGCCTAGCGTGATCCTGTTTTTGTCTAAGAGCCCACTCGCG
GACAAGTACGACTTGTCTTCACTGCGTGAATTGTGTTGCGGTGCCGCTCCACTGGCTAAGGAGGTCGCTG
AAGTGGCCGCCAAACGCTTGAATCTTCCAGGGATTCGTTGTGGCTTCGGCCTCACCGAATCTACCAGTGC
GATTATCCAGACTCTCGGGGATGAGTTTAAGAGCGGCTCTTTGGGCCGTGTCACTCCACTCATGGCTGCT
AAGATCGCTGATCGCGAAACTGGTAAGGCTTTGGGCCCGAACCAAGTGGGCGAGCTGTGTATCAAAGGCC
CTATGGTGAGCAAGGGTTATGTCAATAACGTTGAAGCTACCAAGGAGGCCATCGACGACGACGGCTGGTT
GCATTCTGGTGATTTTGGATATTACGACGAAGATGAGCATTTTTACGTCGTGGATCGTTACAAGGAGCTG
ATCAAATACAAGGGTAGCCAGGTTGCTCCAGCTGAGTTGGAGGAGATTCTGTTGAAAAATCCATGCATTC
GCGATGTCGCTGTGGTCGGCATTCCTGATCTGGAGGCCGGCGAACTGCCTTCTGCTTTCGTTGTCAAGCA
GCCTGGTACAGAAATTACCGCCAAAGAAGTGTATGATTACCTGGCTGAACGTGTGAGCCATACTAAGTAC
TTGCGTGGCGGCGTGCGTTTTGTTGACTCCATCCCTCGTAACGTAACAGGCAAAATTACCCGCAAGGAGC
TGTTGAAACAATTGTTGGTGAAGGCCGGCGGTTAGTAATCTAGAGTCGGGGCGGCCGGCCGCTTCGAGCA
GACATGATAAGATACATTGATGAGTTTGGACAAACCACAACTAGAATGCAGTGAAAAAAATGCTTTATTT
GTGAAATTTGTGATGCTATTGCTTTATTTGTAACCATTATAAGCTGCAATAAACAAGTTAACAACAACAA
TTGCATTCATTTTATGTTTCAGGTTCAGGGGGAGGTGTGGGAGGTTTTTTAAAGCAAGTAAAACCTCTAC
AAATGTGGTAAAATCGATAAGGATCGGGGGATCCACTAGTTCTAGAGCGGCCGCCACCGCGGTGGAGCTC
CAATTCGCCCTATAGTGAGTCGTATTACAATTCACTGGCCGTCGTTTTACAACGTCGTGACTGGGAAAAC
CCTGGCGTTACCCAACTTAATCGCCTTGCAGCACATCCCCCTTTCGCCAGCTGGCGTAATAGCGAAGAGG
CCCGCACCGATCGCCCTTCCCAACAGTTGCGCAGCCTGAATGGCGAATGGAAATTGTAAGCGTTAATATT
TTGTTAAAATTCGCGTTAAATTTTTGTTAAATCAGCTCATTTTTTAACCAATAGGCCGAAATCGGCAAAA
TCCCTTATAAATCAAAGGAATAGACCGAGATAGGGT
[37 nt withheld, positions 4867-4903]
AAAGAACGTGGACTCCAACGTCAAAGG
[49 nt withheld, positions 4931-4979]
T
[91 nt withheld, positions 4981-5071]
G
[124 nt withheld, positions 5073-5196]
CAGGTGGCACTTTTCGGGGAAATGTGCGCGGAACCCCTATTTGTTTATTTTTCTAAATACATTCAAATAT
GTATCCGCTCATGAGACAATAACCCTGATAAATGCTTCAATAATATTGAAAAAGGAAGAGTATGAGTATT
CAACATTTCCGTGTCGCCCTTATTCCCTTTTTTGCGGCATTTTGCCTTCCTGTTTTTGCTCACCCAGAAA
CGCTGGTGAAAGTAAAAGATGCTGAAGATCAGTTGGGTGCACGAGTGGGTTACATCGAACTGGATCTCAA
CAGCGGTAAGATCCTTGAGAGTTTTCGCCCCGAAGAACGTTTTCCAATGATGAGCACTTTTAAAGTTCTG
CTATGTGGCGCGGTATTATCCCGTATTGACGCCGGGCAAGAGCAACTCGGTCGCCGCATACACTATTCTC
AGAATGACTTGGTTGAGTACTCACCAGTCACAGAAAAGCATCTTACGGATGGCATGACAGTAAGAGAATT
ATGCAGTGCTGCCATAACCATGAGTGATAACACTGCGGCCAACTTACTTCTGACAACGATCGGAGGACCG
AAGGAGCTAACCGCTTTTTTGCACAACATGGGGGATCATGTAACTCGCCTTGATCGTTGGGAACCGGAGC
TGAATGAAGCCATACCAAACGACGAGCGTGACACCACGATGCCTGTAGCAATGGCAACAACGTTGCGCAA
ACTATTAACTGGCGAACTACTTACTCTAGCTTCCCGGCAACAATTAATAGACTGGATGGAGGCGGATAAA
GTTGCAGGACCACTTCTGCGCTCGGCCCTTCCGGCTGGCTGGTTTATTGCTGATAAATCTGGAGCCGGTG
AGCGCGGGTCTCGCGGTATCATTGCAGCACTGGGGCCAGATGGTAAGCCCTCCCGTATCGTAGTTATCTA
CACGACGGGGAGTCAGGCAACTATGGATGAACGAAATAGACAGATCGCTGAGATAGGTGCCTCACTGATT
AAGCATTGGTAACTGTCAGACCAAGTTTACTCATATATACTTTAGATTGATTTAAAACTTCATTTTTAAT
TTAAAAGGATCTAGGTGAAGATCCTTTTTGATAATCTCATGACCAAAATCCCTTAACGTGAGTTTTCGTT
CCACTGAGCGTCAGACCCCGTAGAAAAGATCAAAGGATCTTCTTGAGATCCTTTTTTTCTGCGCGTAATC
TGCTGCTTGCAAACAAAAAAACCACCGCTACCAGCGGTGGTTTGTTTGCCGGATCAAGAGCTACCAACTC
TTTTTCCGAAGGTAACTGGCTTCAGCAGAGCGCAGATACCAAATACTGTTCTTCTAGTGTAGCCGTAGTT
AGGCCACCACTTCAAGAACTCTGTAGCACCGCCTACATACCTCGCTCTGCTAATCCTGTTACCAGTGGCT
GCTGCCAGTGGCGATAAGTCGTGTCTTACCGGGTTGGACTCAAGACGATAGTTACCGGATAAGGCGCAGC
GGTCGGGCTGAACGGGGGGTTCGTGCACACAGCCCAGCTTGGAGCGAACGACCTACACCGAACTGAGATA
CCTACAGCGTGAGCTATGAGAAAGCGCCACGCTTCCCGAAGGGAGAAAGGCGGACAGGTATCCGGTAAGC
GGCAGGGTCGGAACAGGAGAGCGCACGAGGGAGCTTCCAGGGGGAAACGCCTGGTATCTTTATAGTCCTG
TCGGGTTTCGCCACCTCTGACTTGAGCGTCGATTTTTGTGATGCTCGTCAGGGGGGCGGAGCCTATGGAA
AAACGCCAGCAACGCGGCCTTTTTACGGTTCCTGGCCTTTTGCTGGCCTTTTGCTCACATGTTCTTTCCT
GCGTTATCCCCTGATTCTGTGGATAACCGTATTACCGCCTTTGAGTGAGCTGATACCGCTCGCCGCAGCC
GAACGACCGAGCGCAGCGAGTCAGTGAGCGAGGAAGCGGAAGGGCGCCCAATACGCAAAC
Features (pLannotate 1.2.2; 20 found; start..end, strand, type, name):
     89..110     +  protein_bind   CAP binding site: CAP binding activates transcription in the presence of cAMP. E. coli catabolite activator protein
    125..155     +  promoter       lac promoter: promoter for the E. coli lac operon
    163..179     +  protein_bind   lac operator: The lac repressor binds to the lac operator to inhibit transcription in E. coli. This inhibition can be relieved by adding lactose or isopropyl-β-D-thiogalactopyranoside (IPTG). lac repressor encoded by lacI
    224..242     +  promoter       T3 promoter: promoter for bacteriophage T3 RNA polymerase
    254..282     -  misc_feature   MCS (fragment): pBluescript multiple cloning site
    297..365     +  CDS            large T antigen (fragment): large T antigen from SV40 (simian virus 40)
    388..509     +  polyA_signal   SV40 poly(A) signal: SV40 polyadenylation signal
    566..2194    -  CDS            CBG68luc: green-emitting variant of click beetle luciferase human codon-optimized
   2529..2550    -  misc_feature   MCS (fragment): pBluescript multiple cloning site
   2607..4235    +  CDS            CBRluc: red-emitting variant of click beetle luciferase human codon-optimized
   4278..4399    -  polyA_signal   SV40 poly(A) signal: SV40 polyadenylation signal
   4422..4490    -  CDS            large T antigen (fragment): large T antigen from SV40 (simian virus 40)
   4505..4550    -  misc_feature   MCS (fragment): pBluescript multiple cloning site
   4559..4577    -  promoter       T7 promoter: promoter for bacteriophage T7 RNA polymerase
   4580..4737    +  CDS            lacZα (fragment): LacZα fragment of β-galactosidase; lacZ fragment
   4741..5196    -  rep_origin     f1 ori (sequence partly withheld): f1 bacteriophage origin of replication; arrow indicates direction of (+) strand synthesis
   5223..5327    +  promoter       AmpR promoter: bla
   5328..6188    +  CDS            AmpR: β-lactamase; bla; confers resistance to ampicillin, carbenicillin, and related antibiotics
   6359..6947    +  rep_origin     ori: high-copy-number ColE1/pMB1/pBR322/pUC origin of replication
   7129..76      +  CDS            lacI (fragment) (across the origin): lac repressor; lacI; The lac repressor binds to the lac operator to inhibit transcription in E. coli. This inhibition can be relieved by adding lactose or isopropyl-β-D-thiogalactopyranoside (IPTG).
