[The description below was written by a language model from this plasmid's Addgene catalogue record and pLannotate feature annotations shown in this document.]
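Description:
pDD2030 (pBluescript-RBPjkΔB) is a dual-luciferase promoter reporter built in the pBluescript II KS(+) phagemid. It is derived from the parental construct pBluescript-LANApi,K14 (pDD2000) and differs from it by a mutation in RBPjk binding site B. It is propagated in E. coli through the high-copy ColE1/pUC-type origin and selected with ampicillin via the β-lactamase gene. The usual pBluescript elements are retained: an f1 origin, the lac promoter/operator region, a lacZα fragment, and T3 and T7 promoters flanking the cloning region.

The payload consists of two human codon-optimised click beetle luciferase genes arranged back to back and pointing outward. Green-emitting CBG68luc lies on the minus strand and red-emitting CBRluc on the plus strand, and each is terminated by its own SV40 polyadenylation signal. Between their start codons is an unannotated stretch of roughly 400 bp. Judging from the catalogue entry, this corresponds to the Kaposi's sarcoma-associated herpesvirus (KSHV) bidirectional promoter region that drives the lytic LANA (LANApi) transcript in one direction and K14/viral G-protein-coupled receptor transcription in the other. The feature table does not annotate this viral segment, and the record does not say which luciferase reports which direction. Because the two enzymes emit at different colours, activity in both orientations can be measured simultaneously from one template.

The site B mutation allows its contribution to each promoter direction to be assessed by comparison with the wild-type parent. The exact nucleotide change is not given. Repository sequencing found V466A and R510C substitutions in CBG68luc and V298A in CBRluc, none of which is known to affect function.
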