Addgene plasmid #101373: pDD2030
Purpose: Name: pBluescript-RBPjkΔB. RBPjk binding site B mutation in pBluescript-LANApi,K14 (pDD2000).
Depositing lab: Dirk Dittmer. Depositing organization: University of North Carolina at Chapel Hill. Publication: Quantitative analysis of the bidirectional viral G-protein-coupled receptor and lytic latency-associated nuclear antigen promoter of Kaposi's sarcoma-associated herpesvirus. Hilton IB, Dittmer DP. J Virol. 2012 Sep;86(18):9683-95. doi: 10.1128/JVI.00881-12. Epub 2012 Jun 27. PubMed 22740392.
Backbone
  Vector backbone: pBluescript II (KS+)
  Backbone manufacturer: Stratagene
  Backbone size w/o insert (bp): 7150
  Vector type: Unspecified
Growth in bacteria
  Bacterial resistance: Ampicillin, 100 μg/mL
  Growth temperature: 37°C
  Growth strain: DH5alpha
  Copy number: Unknown
Gene/Insert
  Gene/Insert name: RBPjk binding site B mutation in pBluescript-LANApi,K14 (pDD2000).
  Species: KSHV (viral)
  Mutation: RBPjk binding site B mutation in pBluescript-LANApi,K14 (pDD2000).
Terms and licenses: Academic/Nonprofit Terms; Industry Terms: Not Available to Industry
Depositor comments: Addgene's sequencing found V466A and R510C mutations in CBG68luc and a V298A mutation in CBRluc. These mutations are not known to affect plasmid function.
How to cite: pDD2030 was a gift from Dirk Dittmer (Addgene plasmid # 101373 ; http://n2t.net/addgene:101373 ; RRID:Addgene_101373)
